>Addgene plasmid #30708 | pCS2_F1-GTT | addgene partial sequence | sequence record 36367 | SP6 5'-ATTTAGGTGACACTATAG-3'
GGATCTGCCACCATGGCTCCAAAGAAGAAGCGTAAGGTAGACTACAAAGACCATGACGGTGATTATAAAG
ATCATGACATCGATTACAAGGATGACGATGACAAGGGTACCAAGCCCTATAAATGTCCTGAATGTGGCAA
GTCCTTCTCGACCTCTGGCAACCTCACCCGTCACCAACGTACGCACACCGGCGAAAAACCATATGCTTGC
CCTGTCGAGTCCTGCGATCGCCGCTTTTCTTATCGGCAGTCTCTTACCCGGCATATCCGGATTCACACAG
GCCAGAAGCCCTTCCAGTGTCGCATCTGCATGAGGAACTTCAGCCGCTCTGACAACCTCACCCGCCACAT
CCGCACCCACACAGGCCGAGAAGCCTTTTGCATGCGACATCTGCGGCAGGAAGTTCCGTCAGAGTAGTCA
TCTCAAGCAGCACACCAAGATCCACACAGGTGGATCCCAACTAGTCAAAAGTGAACTGGAGGAGAAGAAA
TCTGAACTTCGTCATAAATTGAAATATGTGCCTCATGAATATATTGAATTAATTGAAATTGCCAGAAATT
CCACTCAGGATAGAATTCTTGAAATGAAGGTAATGGAATTTTTTATGAAAGTTTATGGATATAGAGGTAA
ACATTTGGGTGGATCAAGGAAACCGGACGGAGCAATTTATACTGTCGGATCTCCTATTGATTACGGTGTG
ATCGTGGATACTAAAGCTTATAGCGGAGGTTATAATCTGCCAATTG
