>Addgene plasmid #30708 | pCS2_F1-GTT | depositor partial sequence | sequence record 39324 | pCS2_F1-GTT sequence 352 bps
GGTACCAAGCCCTATAAATGTCCTGAATGTGGCAAGTCCTTCTCGACCTCTGGCAACCTCACCCGTCACC
AACGTACGCACACCGGCGAAAAACCATATGCTTGCCCTGTCGAGTCCTGCGATCGCCGCTTTTCTTATCG
GCAGTCTCTTACCCGGCATATCCGGATTCACACAGGCCAGAAGCCCTTCCAGTGTCGCATCTGCATGAGG
AACTTCAGCCGCTCTGACAACCTCACCCGCCACATCCGCACCCACACAGGCCGAGAAGCCTTTTGCATGC
GACATCTGCGGCAGGAAGTTCCGTCAGAGTAGTCATCTCAAGCAGCACACCAAGATCCACACAGGTGGAT
CC
