[The description below was written by a language model from this plasmid's Addgene catalogue record.]
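Description:
pCS2_F1-GTT is a modified pCS2 plasmid catalogued as an mRNA-production vector, one of a set of modules used for the modular assembly of zinc-finger nucleases for use in zebrafish. It is a high-copy plasmid propagated in standard E. coli cloning strains under ampicillin selection. The record lists no feature table, so the origin of replication, promoters and polyadenylation signal are not explicitly documented. However, SP6 is given as the 5′ sequencing primer. This fits the usual pCS2 arrangement, in which an SP6 promoter upstream of the insert allows in vitro transcription of mRNA.

The insert, named F1 GTT, is about 351 bp and sits between KpnI and BamHI sites, both of which were preserved and so remain available for excising or exchanging the fragment. It carries an N-terminal FLAG epitope tag, which allows the encoded protein to be detected with anti-FLAG antibodies. The name suggests a zinc-finger module for the finger 1 position that recognises the DNA triplet GTT, but the record does not spell this out. Nor does it say whether a nuclease domain such as FokI or a nuclear localisation signal is present in the roughly 6.1 kb modified backbone. The insert species is listed as zebrafish, which probably reflects the intended application rather than the origin of the finger sequence.

In the context of the associated work, constructs of this type serve as archived building blocks. Individual fingers with defined triplet specificities are combined into multi-finger arrays, and the resulting nucleases are expressed from in vitro transcribed mRNA to produce targeted gene lesions in zebrafish.
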