Addgene plasmid #30708: pCS2_F1-GTT
Depositing lab: Nathan Lawson & Scot Wolfe. Depositing organization: University of Massachusetts, Worcester. Publication: Evaluation and application of modularly assembled zinc-finger nucleases in zebrafish. Zhu C, Smith T, McNulty J, Rayla AL, Lakshmanan A, Siekmann AF, Buffardi M, Meng X, Shin J, Padmanabhan A, Cifuentes D, Giraldez AJ, Look AT, Epstein JA, Lawson ND, Wolfe SA. Development. 2011 Oct;138(20):4555-64. 10.1242/dev.066779 PubMed 21937602.
Backbone
  Vector backbone: pCS2 (modified)
  Backbone size w/o insert (bp): 6141
  Vector type: mRNA production
Growth in bacteria
  Bacterial resistance: Ampicillin, 100 μg/mL
  Growth temperature: 37°C
  Growth strain: DH5alpha
  Growth instructions: XL1Blue
  Copy number: High Copy
Gene/Insert
  Gene/Insert name: F1 GTT
  Species: D. rerio (zebrafish)
  Insert size (bp): 351
  Tag / fusion protein: FLAG (N terminal on insert)
  Cloning method: Restriction Enzyme; 5′ cloning site KpnI (not destroyed); 3′ cloning site BamHI (not destroyed)
  Sequencing primers: 5′ SP6; 3′ attaaccctcactaaaggga
Terms and licenses: Academic/Nonprofit Terms; Industry Terms: Not Available to Industry
How to cite: pCS2_F1-GTT was a gift from Nathan Lawson & Scot Wolfe (Addgene plasmid # 30708 ; http://n2t.net/addgene:30708 ; RRID:Addgene_30708)
